Addgene plasmid #235939: pME_Cp_0_6_005_psbH_3'Hom_Cr
Purpose: 3' Homology psbH in the M2 position used for genome integration at the psbH locus
Depositing lab: Tobias Erb. Depositing organization: Max Planck Institute for Terrestrial Microbiology. Publication: A modular high-throughput approach for advancing synthetic biology in the chloroplast of Chlamydomonas. Inckemann RM, Chotel T, Burgis M, Brinkmann CK, Andreas L, Baumann J, Sharma P, Klose M, Barrett J, Ries F, Paczia N, Glatter T, Mackinder LCM, Willmund F, Erb TJ. Nat Plants. 2025 Nov;11(11):2332-2349. doi: 10.1038/s41477-025-02126-2. Epub 2025 Nov 3. PubMed 41184475.
Backbone
  Vector backbone: pME_Cp_UAV_GFP
  Backbone size w/o insert (bp): 2101
  Vector type: Synthetic Biology
Growth in bacteria
  Bacterial resistance: Chloramphenicol, 25 μg/mL
  Growth temperature: 37°C
  Growth strain: DH5alpha
  Copy number: High Copy
Gene/Insert
  Gene/Insert name: psbH 3'Homology
  Species: Chlamydomonas reinhardtii
  Insert size (bp): 1145
  Cloning method: Restriction Enzyme; 5′ cloning site BsaI (destroyed during cloning); 3′ cloning site BsaI (destroyed during cloning)
  Sequencing primers: 5′ CGTATCACGAGGCAGAATTTC; 3′ CCTGCATAACGCGAAGTAATC
Terms and licenses: Academic/Nonprofit Terms; Industry Terms: Not Available to Industry
Depositor comments: Please visit https://doi.org/10.1101/2024.05.08.593163 for bioRxiv preprint.
How to cite: pME_Cp_0_6_005_psbH_3'Hom_Cr was a gift from Tobias Erb (Addgene plasmid # 235939 ; http://n2t.net/addgene:235939 ; RRID:Addgene_235939)
