[The description below was written by a language model from this plasmid's Addgene catalogue record and pLannotate feature annotations shown in this document.]
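Description:
pME_Cp_0_6_005_psbH_3'Hom_Cr is a small (about 3.2 kb) synthetic-biology part plasmid from a modular cloning toolkit for engineering the Chlamydomonas reinhardtii chloroplast. It is built on the pME_Cp_UAV_GFP backbone, whose name suggests a universal acceptor in which a GFP dropout is replaced by the incoming part, although the record does not state this. The plasmid is maintained in E. coli at high copy through a ColE1/pUC-type origin. Selection is by chloramphenicol, with the cat gene driven by its native promoter and followed by the lambda t0 terminator. Additional bacterial terminators, including a his operon terminator, and BioBrick prefix and suffix remnants flank the insert position and help insulate the cloned part from backbone transcription.

The insert is a roughly 1.1 kb stretch of C. reinhardtii chloroplast DNA that serves as the 3' homology arm for the psbH locus. Annotation of the sequence shows that it includes the psbH coding sequence, which encodes a photosystem II core subunit needed for complex stability or assembly. It also contains the neighbouring psbN gene on the opposite strand, along with the surrounding intergenic sequence. No promoter, reporter or tag for expressing a transgene is recorded, as expected for a purely structural homology part. The fragment was inserted using BsaI sites that were destroyed during cloning, which is typical of Golden Gate-style assembly.

According to the record, the part occupies the "M2" position of the assembly standard. It is intended to be combined with a matching 5' homology arm and expression cassettes, so that the assembled construct integrates into the chloroplast genome at psbH by homologous recombination.
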