Features (pLannotate 1.2.2; 10 found; start..end, strand, type, name):
    128..391     -  CDS            psbH: PSBH_CHLRE - Experimental evidence at protein level: Swiss-Prot protein existence level 1. One of the components of the core complex of photosystem II (PSII), required for its stability and/or assembly, possibly playing a role in dimerization (PubMed:9112780, PubMed:9554956). PSII is a light- driven water:plastoquinone oxidoreductase that uses light energy to abstract electrons from H(2)O, generating O(2) and a proton gradient subsequently used for ATP formation. It consists of a core antenna complex that captures photons, and an electron transfer chain that converts photonic excitation into a
    960..1091    +  CDS            psbN: PSBN_CHLRE - Protein inferred from homology: Swiss-Prot protein existence level 3. May play a role in photosystem I and II biogenesis. From Chlamydomonas reinhardtii (Chlamydomonas smithii).
   1170..1189    +  misc_feature   BioBrick suffix: universal suffix for all parts
   1190..1247    +  terminator     his operon terminator: This putative transcriptin terminator from the E. coli his operon has a 2-bp deletion introduced during synthesis. Its efficiency has not been determined.
   1442..2030    -  rep_origin     ori: high-copy-number ColE1/pMB1/pBR322/pUC origin of replication
   2213..2307    -  terminator     lambda t0 terminator: transcription terminator from phage lambda
   2331..2987    -  CDS            cat: CAT_ECOLX - Experimental evidence at protein level: Swiss-Prot protein existence level 1. This enzyme is an effector of chloramphenicol resistance in bacteria. From Escherichia coli. This protein is used as a marker in many commonly used cloning vectors, such as pACYC184.
   2988..3085    -  promoter       cat promoter: promoter of the E. coli cat gene encoding chloramphenicol acetyltransferase
   3171..3214    -  terminator     bacterial terminator: putative bacterial transcription terminator
   3217..3238    +  misc_feature   BioBrick prefix: BioBrick prefix for parts that do not start with "ATG"
>Addgene plasmid #235939 | pME_Cp_0_6_005_psbH_3'Hom_Cr | addgene full sequence | sequence record 488466 | Addgene NGS Result
GGTCTCGCGCTTGCCACTGCCGAATATAAATATGGTTGAGTTGCTTAGTTTACCTTAGCGAAAAGAAGAC
TTAGCAGCTAGCCTTAACAAACAGTTTTATATTTTATGTTTGTGTTAAATAAAATTAAGAAACTTTAGCT
AAAGTTTCCCAACTCATAGAAACGTCATCTAAAATTAAAGAACTGTTGTAAATTTCTAAAATGATTAATA
AGAATGCTGCAAATAAAAGGATAAATACAGCCATTAAAACAGTTGTACCCCAGCCTGGTAATACTTTACC
TGCTTCTGAGTTAAGTGGACGTAATAAAGTACCTAATGGTGTAACTAAACCAGGTTCTTGGAAGTCTGAA
TTTACTTTTGATGGTTTAGCTTTAGAAGTTCCTGTTGCCATAATTGATTAAATGAATTAAGCGTTATTAG
CGCTATTTTATTTACTTTCTGTAAAAAATAAGGAAAATATTCTTCAGTGCATTCCCTCTCAGGATTATAA
ATACTCTGAGGATAACGTTCTCTCGTCAAGGGGTTGCTTCTTGTGAGTATAGAAACCTACTAGCACAAGA
AATAAATTGCATAAAAATGTATTTACCTAGGACCGCAGTAGGCAGTCCCTTTTCCCCTTCAGAACTGCCT
GCTTTAAAAGAATGAAAAAACTGCCTTGTCTGGTAAGTAAAACTCTTTAATTACTCACTAAAGACGATCT
AGAAGTTCTTTGTTCATTTTTTATTTAATATAATATTTGTTATATAAAAATTAAATAATTTTTAATTAAT
GTTTAACTTTGTAAGGACAGTTTCAAAGTGACATGAATGGCTACTGCAAAAACGAAGTAAGTTATTCTTT
CTCAGGGCAAAATTTTGAGTAGATTAATTTTGTTTAAAAATGTGGGACACAGTCGTCAAGTCTTTTGAAC
TATCTAAGAGATATGTTGAAAAGAGAATAATTTTATTATTAAATGAGCTATGGAAAGTCCAGCTTTTTTC
TTTACCTTTTTTTTATGGTTTCTTCTGTTAAGTGTAACTGGCTATTCAGTTTATGTTAGTTTTGGTCCAC
CTTCAAAAAAATTACGTGATCCTTTTGAAGAACACGAAGATTAAACAAGTTAAAAAGTACTATTTTTACA
AGTGACTTCGGTGCCTCAGACGGAGACGAGACTGAGACCACTCATCGCGACTAGTAGCGGCCGCTGCAGT
CCGGCAAAAAAGGGCAAGGTGTCACCACCCTGCCCTTTTTCTTTAAAACCGAAAAGATTACTTCGCGTTA
TGCAGGCTTCCTCGCTCACTGACTCGCTGCGCTCGGTCGTTCGGCTGCGGCGAGCGGTATCAGCTCACTC
AAAGGCGGTAATACGGTTATCCACAGAATCAGGGGATAACGCAGGAAAGAACATGTGAGCAAAAGGCCAG
CAAAAGGCCAGGAACCGTAAAAAGGCCGCGTTGCTGGCGTTTTTCCACAGGCTCCGCCCCCCTGACGAGC
ATCACAAAAATCGACGCTCAAGTCAGAGGTGGCGAAACCCGACAGGACTATAAAGATACCAGGCGTTTCC
CCCTGGAAGCTCCCTCGTGCGCTCTCCTGTTCCGACCCTGCCGCTTACCGGATACCTGTCCGCCTTTCTC
CCTTCGGGAAGCGTGGCGCTTTCTCATAGCTCACGCTGTAGGTATCTCAGTTCGGTGTAGGTCGTTCGCT
CCAAGCTGGGCTGTGTGCACGAACCCCCCGTTCAGCCCGACCGCTGCGCCTTATCCGGTAACTATCGTCT
TGAGTCCAACCCGGTAAGACACGACTTATCGCCACTGGCAGCAGCCACTGGTAACAGGATTAGCAGAGCG
AGGTATGTAGGCGGTGCTACAGAGTTCTTGAAGTGGTGGCCTAACTACGGCTACACTAGAAGAACAGTAT
TTGGTATCTGCGCTCTGCTGAAGCCAGTTACCTTCGGAAAAAGAGTTGGTAGCTCTTGATCCGGCAAACA
AACCACCGCTGGTAGCGGTGGTTTTTTTGTTTGCAAGCAGCAGATTACGCGCAGAAAAAAAGGATCTCAA
GAAGATCCTTTGATCTTTTCTACGGGGTCTGACGCTCAGTGGAACGAAAACTCACGTTAAGGGATTTTGG
TCATGAGATTATCAAAAAGGATCTTCACCTAGATCCTTTTAAATTAAAAATGAAGTTTTAAATCAATCTA
AAGTATATATGAGTAAACTTGGTCTGACAGCTCGAGGCTTGGATTCTCACCAATAAAAAACGCCCGGCGG
CAACCGAGCGTTCTGAACAAATCCAGATGGAGTTCTGAGGTCATTACTGGATCTATCAACAGGAGTCCAA
GCGAGCTCGATATCAAATTACGCCCCGCCCTGCCACTCGTCGCAGTACTGTTGTAATTCATTAAGCATTC
TGCCGACATGGAAGCCATCACAAACGGCATGATGAACCTGAATCGCCAGCGGCATCAGCACCTTGTCGCC
TTGCGTATAATATTTGCCCATGGTGAAAACGGGGGCGAAGAAGTTGTCCATATTGGCCACGTTTAAATCA
AAACTGGTGAAACTCACCCAGGGATTGGCTGATACGAAAAACATATTCTCAATAAACCCTTTAGGGAAAT
AGGCCAGGTTTTCACCGTAACACGCCACATCTTGCGAATATATGTGTAGAAACTGCCGGAAATCGTCGTG
GTATTCACTCCAGAGTGATGAAAACGTTTCAGTTTGCTCATGGAAAACGGTGTAACAAGGGTGAACACTA
TCCCATATCACCAGCTCACCGTCTTTCATTGCCATACGAAATTCCGGATGAGCATTCATCAGGCGGGCAA
GAATGTGAATAAAGGCCGGATAAAACTTGTGCTTATTTTTCTTTACGGTCTTTAAAAAGGCCGTAATATC
CAGCTGAACGGTCTGGTTATAGGTACATTGAGCAACTGACTGAAATGCCTCAAAATGTTCTTTACGATGC
CATTGGGATATATCAACGGTGGTATATCCAGTGATTTTTTTCTCCATTTTAGCTTCCTTAGCTCCTGAAA
ATCTCGATAACTCAAAAAATACGCCCGGTAGTGATCTTATTTCATTATGGTGAAAGTTGGAACCTCTTAC
GTGCCCGATCAACTCGAGTGCCACCTGACGTCTAAGAAACCATTATTATCATGACATTAACCTATAAAAA
TAGGCGTATCACGAGGCAGAATTTCAGATAAAAAAAATCCTTAGCTTTCGCTAAGGATGATTTCTGGAAT
TCGCGGCCGCTTCTAGAGCGATGAGT
